>Addgene plasmid #53662 | SNX27A-c006 | depositor partial sequence | sequence record 83789 | insert sequence
ATGCACCATCATCATCATCATTCTTCTGGTGTAGATCTGGGTACCGAGAACCTGTACTTCCAATCCATGG
ATTACACAGAAAAGCAAGCAGTGCCCATATCGGTCCCCAGATACAAACATGTGGAGCAGAATGGTGAGAA
GTTTGTGGTATATAATGTTTACATGGCAGGGAGGCAGCTGTGTTCTAAGCGGTACCGGGAGTTTGCTATC
CTACACCAGAACCTGAAGAGAGAGTTTGCCAACTTTACATTTCCTCGACTCCCAGGGAAGTGGCCATTTT
CATTATCAGAACAACAATTAGATGCCCGACGTCGGGGATTGGAAGAATATCTAGAAAAAGTGTGTTCAAT
ACGAGTAATTGGTGAGAGTGACATCATGCAGGAATTCCTATCAGAATCCTGACAGTAAAGGTGGATACGG
ATCCGAA
