>Addgene plasmid #53662 | SNX27A-c006 | addgene partial sequence | sequence record 86642 | T7 5'-TAATACGACTCACTATAGGG-3'
AATAATTTTGTTTAACTTTAAGAAGGAGATATACATATGCACCATCATCATCATCATTCTTCTGGTGTAG
ATCTGGGTACCGAGAACCTGTACTTCCAATCCATGGATTACACAGAAAAGCAAGCAGTGCCCATATCGGT
CCCCAGATACAAACATGTGGAGCAGAATGGTGAGAAGTTTGTGGTATATAATGTTTACATGGCAGGGAGG
CAGCTGTGTTCTAAGCGGTACCGGGAGTTTGCTATCCTACACCAGAACCTGAAGAGAGAGTTTGCCAACT
TTACATTTCCTCGACTCCCAGGGAAGTGGCCATTTTCATTATCAGAACAACAATTAGATGCCCGACGTCG
GGGATTGGAAGAATATCTAGAAAAAGTGTGTTCAATACGAGTAATTGGTGAGAGTGACATCATGCAGGAA
TTCCTATCAGAATCCTGACAGTAAAGGTGGATACGGATCCGAATTCGAGCTCCGTCGACAAGCTTGCGGC
CGCACTCGAGCACCACCACCACCACCACTGAGATCCGGCTGCTAACAAAGCCCGAAAGGAAGCTGAGTTG
GCTGCTGCCACCGCTGAGCAATAACTAGCATAACCCCTTGGGGCCTCTAAACGGGTCTTGAGGGGTTTTT
TGCTGAAAGGAGGAACTATATCCGGATTGGCGAATGGG
[124 nt withheld, positions 669-792]
C
[78 nt withheld, positions 794-871]
