[The description below was written by a language model from this plasmid's Addgene catalogue record.]
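Description:
SNX27A-c006 is a bacterial expression plasmid built on pNIC28-Bsa4, a pET28-derived vector designed for ligation-independent cloning. It carries kanamycin resistance for selection and is recorded as high copy. The record lists a standard cloning strain for propagation and recommends a BL21(DE3) derivative carrying a rare-codon tRNA plasmid for protein production, consistent with a T7-driven system that depends on a host supplying T7 RNA polymerase. No feature table is provided, so details such as the origin of replication are not explicitly stated beyond the pET28 lineage.

The insert is SNX27A, encoding sorting nexin 27; the source species is not stated. It is placed under T7/lac regulation, meaning transcription from the T7 promoter is held in check by the lac operator and repressor until induction. The protein is expressed with an N-terminal hexahistidine tag followed by a TEV protease cleavage site, allowing metal-affinity purification and subsequent tag removal. In the parental vector the cloning site is occupied by a SacB stuffer fragment, which is released by BsaI cleavage; T4 polymerase treatment then generates the overhangs for LIC insertion, and loss of SacB provides counter-selection against uncut vector. The construct was made for structure determination, and the record cautions that it may not contain the full open reading frame, so it likely encodes a truncated fragment or domain whose boundaries are not given here. Its typical use is recombinant production of SNX27 protein in E. coli for crystallography and related biochemical or biophysical work.
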