Addgene plasmid #53662: SNX27A-c006
Purpose: bacterial expression plasmid
Depositing lab: Nicola Burgess-Brown. Depositing organization: University of Oxford.
Backbone
  Vector backbone: pNIC28-Bsa4
  Backbone manufacturer: SGC
  Vector type: Bacterial Expression
Growth in bacteria
  Bacterial resistance: Kanamycin, 50 μg/mL
  Growth temperature: 37°C
  Growth strain: Mach1
  Growth instructions: BL21(DE3)-R3-pRARE2 is recommended for expression
  Copy number: High Copy
Gene/Insert
  Gene/Insert name: SNX27A
  Mutation: Bacterial expression for structure determination; may not be full ORF, see comments
  Tag / fusion protein: His6-TEV (N terminal on insert)
  Cloning method: Ligation Independent Cloning
  Sequencing primers: 5′ T7; 3′ T7-term
Terms and licenses: Academic/Nonprofit Terms; Industry Terms: Not Available to Industry
Depositor comments: T7/lac regulated, N-terminal His-tag, TEV, LIC cloning using BsaI cleavage/T4 polymerase, SacB stuffer fragment, pET28 backbone. http://www.thesgc.org/structures/4HAS/
How to cite: SNX27A-c006 was a gift from Nicola Burgess-Brown (Addgene plasmid # 53662 ; http://n2t.net/addgene:53662 ; RRID:Addgene_53662)
